Addgene plasmid #181948: pRB113.2
Purpose: aTc-inducible expression of NarL with C-terminal mNeonGreen fusion. Also contains mCherry under NarL-controlled promoter PdcuS
Depositing lab: Jeffrey Tabor. Depositing organization: Rice University. Publication: Real-time detection of response regulator phosphorylation dynamics in live bacteria. Butcher RJ, Tabor JJ. Proc Natl Acad Sci U S A. 2022 Aug 30;119(35):e2201204119. doi: 10.1073/pnas.2201204119. Epub 2022 Aug 22. PubMed 35994658.
Backbone
  Vector backbone: ColE1
  Backbone size w/o insert (bp): 1706
  Vector type: Bacterial Expression
Growth in bacteria
  Bacterial resistance: Chloramphenicol, 25 μg/mL
  Growth temperature: 37°C
  Growth strain: DH5alpha
  Copy number: High Copy
Gene/Insert
  Gene/Insert name: NarL-mNG; mCherry; tetR
  Species: Synthetic; narL - E. coli
  GenBank ID: NarL - 945795; mNG - QIK01997; mCherry - UFQ89828; tetR - WP_000470728
  Entrez Gene: AX04_RS23485 (a.k.a. AX04_RS23485, AX04_23495); narL (a.k.a. b1221, ECK1215, frdR, narR)
  Promoter: NarL-mNG-PLtetO-1; mCherry-PdcuS; tetR-J23106
  Tag / fusion protein: mNeonGreen (C terminal on insert)
  Cloning method: Restriction Enzyme; 5′ cloning site BsaI (destroyed during cloning); 3′ cloning site BsaI (destroyed during cloning)
Terms and licenses: Academic/Nonprofit Terms; Industry Terms: Not Available to Industry
How to cite: pRB113.2 was a gift from Jeffrey Tabor (Addgene plasmid # 181948 ; http://n2t.net/addgene:181948 ; RRID:Addgene_181948)
