[The description below was written by a language model from this plasmid's Addgene catalogue record and pLannotate feature annotations shown in this document.]
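Description:
pRB113.2 is a 5,487-bp bacterial expression plasmid built on a minimal high-copy ColE1 backbone and selected with chloramphenicol. The resistance gene (chloramphenicol acetyltransferase) is driven by its native cat promoter and followed by a lambda t0 terminator. The parts were assembled using BsaI sites that were destroyed during cloning. The plasmid carries three separately terminated transcription units that together form an inducible response-regulator expression module with a built-in transcriptional readout.

The first unit places E. coli narL, the response regulator of the nitrate/nitrite-sensing NarX/NarQ two-component systems, under the PLtetO-1 promoter. narL is fused at its C terminus to the green/yellow fluorescent protein mNeonGreen, and the unit ends with rrnB T1 and T7Te terminators. The second unit expresses mCherry from PdcuS, which the record describes as NarL-controlled, so red fluorescence reports NarL's transcriptional output. This promoter is not annotated in the feature table but presumably lies in the unannotated region upstream of the mCherry coding sequence. The third unit expresses TetR constitutively. The catalogue names its promoter as J23106, whereas the automated annotation flags a fragment of the closely related J23119. TetR represses PLtetO-1 by binding its operator sites, and anhydrotetracycline relieves this repression, allowing the level of NarL-mNeonGreen to be tuned.

According to the record, the plasmid comes from work on real-time detection of response regulator phosphorylation dynamics in live bacteria. There, the fluorescently tagged NarL and the mCherry reporter allow the regulator and its downstream gene expression to be followed in the same cells.
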