Features (pLannotate 1.2.2; 16 found; start..end, strand, type, name):
    604..702     -  promoter       cat promoter: promoter of the E. coli cat gene encoding chloramphenicol acetyltransferase
    810..883     +  promoter       PLtetO-1 promoter: modified phage lambda PL promoter with tet operator sites (Lutz and Bujard, 1997)
    969..1616    +  CDS            narL: NARL_ECOLI - Also known as frdR. Experimental evidence at protein level: Swiss-Prot protein existence level 1. This protein activates the expression of the nitrate reductase (narGHJI) and formate dehydrogenase-N (fdnGHI) operons and represses the transcription of the fumarate reductase (frdABCD) operon in response to a nitrate/nitrite induction signal transmitted by either the NarX or NarQ proteins. From Escherichia coli (strain K12).
   1647..2354    +  CDS            mNeonGreen: mNeonGreen is a basic (constitutively fluorescent) green/yellow fluorescent protein published in 2013, derived from Branchiostoma lanceolatum. It is reported to be a very rapidly-maturing monomer with moderate acid sensitivity.
   2366..2437    +  terminator     rrnB T1 terminator: transcription terminator T1 from the E. coli rrnB gene
   2453..2480    +  terminator     T7Te terminator: phage T7 early transcription terminator
   2696..3403    +  CDS            mCherry: mCherry is a basic (constitutively fluorescent) red fluorescent protein published in 2004, derived from Discosoma sp.. It is reported to be a very rapidly-maturing monomer with low acid sensitivity.
   3412..3498    +  terminator     rrnB T1 terminator: Escherichia coli rrnB; transcription terminator T1 from the E. coli rrnB gene
   3512..3569    +  terminator     his operon terminator: This putative transcriptin terminator from the E. coli his operon has a 2-bp deletion introduced during synthesis. Its efficiency has not been determined.
   3643..3686    +  misc_feature   MCS (fragment): pUC18/19 multiple cloning site
   3693..3721    +  promoter       J23119 promoter (fragment): bacterial promoter (Registry of Standard Biological Parts BBa J23119)
   3756..4382    +  CDS            TetR: tetracycline repressor TetR; tetR; TetR binds to the tetracycline operator tetO to inhibit transcription. This inhibition can be relieved by adding tetracycline or doxycycline.
   4388..4474    +  terminator     rrnB T1 terminator: Escherichia coli rrnB; transcription terminator T1 from the E. coli rrnB gene
   4639..5228    -  rep_origin     ori: high-copy-number ColE1/pMB1/pBR322/pUC origin of replication
   5316..5410    -  terminator     lambda t0 terminator: transcription terminator from phage lambda
   5431..603     -  CDS            CmR (across the origin): chloramphenicol acetyltransferase; cat; confers resistance to chloramphenicol
>Addgene plasmid #181948 | pRB113.2 | addgene full sequence | sequence record 356574 | Addgene NGS Result
GACATGGAAGCCATCACAAACGGCATGATGAACCTGAATCGCCAGCGGCATCAGCACCTTGTCGCCTTGC
GTATAATATTTGCCCATGGTGAAAACGGGGGCGAAGAAGTTGTCCATATTGGCCACGTTTAAATCAAAAC
TGGTGAAACTCACCCAGGGATTGGCTGAGACGAAAAACATATTCTCAATAAACCCTTTAGGGAAATAGGC
CAGGTTTTCACCATAACACGCCACATCTTGCGAATATATGTGTAGAAACTGCCGGAAATCGTCGTGGTAT
TCACTCCAGAGCGATGAAAACGTTTCAGTTTGCTCATGGAAAACGGTGTAACAAGGGTGAACACTATCCC
ATATCACCAGCTCACCGTCTTTCATTGCCATACGAAATTCCGGATGAGCATTCATCAGGCGGGCAAGAAT
GTGAATAAAGGCCGGATAAAACTTGTGCTTATTTTTCTTTACGGTCTTTAAAAAGGCCGTAATATCCAGC
TGAACGGTCTGGTTATAGGTACATTTAGCAACTGACTGAAATGCCTCAAAATGTTCTTTACGATGCCATT
GGGATATATCAACGGTGGTATATCCAGTGATTTTTTTCTCCATTTTAGCTTCCTTAGCTCCTGAAAATCT
CGATAACTCAAAAAATACGACCGGTAGTGATCTTATTTCATTATGGTGAAAGTTGGAACCTCTTACGGGC
CGGCCAACGTCTCATTTTCGCCAGATATCGACGTCTAAGAAACCATTATTATCATGACATTAACCTATAA
AAATAGGCGTATCACGAGGCCCTTTCGTCTTCACCTCGATCCCTATCAGTGATAGAGATTGACATCCCTA
TCAGTGATAGAGATACTGAGCACATCAGCAGGACGCACTGACCGGGCCCAAGTTCACTTAAAAAGGAGAT
CAACAATGAAAGCAATTTTCGTACTGAAACATCTTAATCATGCCTAGGAAGTTTTCTAATGAGTAATCAG
GAACCGGCTACTATCCTGCTGATTGACGATCACCCGATGCTGCGAACTGGCGTAAAACAGCTTATCAGTA
TGGCACCAGATATCACCGTGGTTGGCGAAGCGAGTAATGGCGAACAGGGTATTGAACTGGCGGAGTCTCT
TGATCCCGATCTGATCCTGTTAGATCTCAATATGCCCGGCATGAACGGTCTGGAAACGCTGGATAAACTG
CGCGAAAAGTCCCTCTCAGGGCGCATTGTGGTATTCAGCGTCTCTAACCATGAAGAAGATGTGGTCACCG
CACTGAAACGCGGCGCGGATGGCTATCTGTTAAAAGATATGGAACCGGAAGATCTGCTGAAAGCATTGCA
TCAGGCAGCTGCTGGCGAAATGGTATTAAGCGAAGCATTAACGCCTGTTCTGGCCGCCAGCTTGCGCGCT
AACCGTGCCACTACTGAGCGCGATGTTAACCAGTTAACCCCACGCGAGCGCGATATTCTCAAGCTGATTG
CCCAGGGTTTGCCGAACAAGATGATTGCCCGCCGCCTGGATATCACCGAAAGCACAGTAAAAGTGCACGT
CAAGCACATGCTGAAGAAAATGAAGCTCAAGTCTCGCGTGGAAGCAGCGGTATGGGTGCATCAGGAGCGC
ATTTTCGGTGGCGGTGGCTCTGGAGGTGGTGGGTCCATGGTTTCGAAAGGTGAGGAGGATAACATGGCGT
CGCTGCCTGCTACACATGAACTGCATATTTTCGGCAGCATCAACGGAGTTGATTTCGACATGGTGGGCCA
AGGCACCGGCAACCCGAACGACGGCTATGAAGAATTGAATTTGAAATCTACCAAGGGCGACTTGCAATTT
AGTCCGTGGATTCTGGTACCGCATATTGGTTATGGTTTTCATCAGTATCTGCCCTACCCAGACGGAATGA
GCCCATTTCAGGCGGCTATGGTGGATGGCAGTGGCTATCAGGTCCATCGCACCATGCAATTCGAGGATGG
GGCGAGCCTGACCGTGAATTATCGGTACACTTACGAAGGTTCACATATTAAAGGTGAAGCACAAGTTAAA
GGCACCGGCTTCCCGGCGGATGGCCCAGTGATGACCAACAGCCTGACGGCGGCGGACTGGTGTCGTAGCA
AAAAGACGTATCCCAATGATAAAACAATTATTTCTACCTTTAAATGGAGTTACACCACGGGTAACGGTAA
ACGCTACCGTAGCACGGCTCGCACCACATACACCTTTGCGAAACCCATGGCCGCGAACTATCTGAAAAAT
CAGCCGATGTATGTGTTTCGCAAAACGGAACTGAAACATTCGAAAACTGAACTCAATTTCAAAGAGTGGC
AAAAAGCCTTCACCGACGTAATGGGCATGGATGAACTGTACAAATGACCAGGCATCAAATAAAACGAAAG
GCTCAGTCGAAAGACTGGGCCTTTCGTTTTATCTGTTGTTTGTCGGTGAACGCTCTCTACTAGAGTCACA
CTGGCTCACCTTCGGGTGGGCCTTTCTGCGTTTATAGTAAATCACTGCATAATTCGTGTCGCTCAAGGCG
CACTCCCGTTCTGAGAGTCTCTTCCCCTATATAGCCAATCATTCTTACTCCCTTTGAATTACCCGCCTCA
TCAGAGATAATGCTTAAGAAGGGCCCAAGTTCACTTAAAAAGGAGATCAACAATGAAAGCAATTTTCGTA
CTGAAACATCTTAATCATGCCTAGGAAGTTTTCTAATGGTGAGCAAGGGCGAGGAGGATAACATGGCCAT
CATCAAGGAGTTCATGCGCTTCAAGGTGCACATGGAGGGCTCCGTGAACGGCCACGAGTTCGAGATCGAG
GGCGAGGGCGAGGGCCGCCCCTACGAGGGCACCCAGACCGCCAAGCTGAAGGTGACCAAGGGTGGCCCCC
TGCCCTTCGCCTGGGACATCCTGTCCCCTCAGTTCATGTACGGCTCCAAGGCCTACGTGAAGCACCCCGC
CGACATCCCCGACTACTTGAAGCTGTCCTTCCCCGAGGGCTTCAAGTGGGAGCGCGTGATGAACTTCGAG
GACGGCGGCGTGGTGACCGTGACCCAGGACTCCTCCCTGCAGGACGGCGAGTTCATCTACAAGGTGAAGC
TGCGCGGCACCAACTTCCCCTCCGACGGCCCCGTAATGCAGAAGAAGACCATGGGCTGGGAGGCCTCCTC
CGAGCGGATGTACCCCGAGGACGGCGCCCTGAAGGGCGAGATCAAGCAGAGGCTGAAGCTGAAGGACGGC
GGCCACTACGACGCTGAGGTCAAGACCACCTACAAGGCCAAGAAGCCCGTGCAGCTGCCCGGCGCCTACA
ACGTCAACATCAAGTTGGACATCACCTCCCACAACGAGGACTACACCATCGTGGAACAGTACGAACGCGC
CGAGGGCCGCCACTCCACCGGCGGCATGGACGAGCTGTACAAGTAAGGCATCAAATAAAACGAAAGGCTC
AGTCGAAAGACTGGGCCTTTCGTTTTATCTGTTGTTTGTCGGTGAACGCTCTCCTGAGTAGGACAAATCC
GCCGCCCTAGATCCGGCAAAAAAGGGCAAGGTGTCACCACCCTGCCCTTTTTCTTTAAAACCGAAAAGAT
TACTTCGCGTTGATAATGTTTTTTGCGCCGACATCATAACGGTTCTGGCAAATATTCTGAAATGAGCTGC
TCGTACCCGTGGATCCTCTAGAGTCGACCTGCAGGCATGCAAGCTTTTTACGGCTAGCTCAGTCCTAGGT
ATAGTGCTAGCCCAGCCAGAGAAACACTCTTTAACAGGGGGTAGTATGATGTCTCGTTTAGATAAAAGTA
AAGTGATTAACAGCGCATTAGAGCTGCTTAATGAGGTCGGAATCGAAGGTTTAACAACCCGTAAACTCGC
CCAGAAGCTAGGTGTAGAGCAGCCTACATTGTATTGGCATGTAAAAAATAAGCGGGCTTTGCTCGACGCC
TTAGCCATTGAGATGTTAGATAGGCACCATACTCACTTTTGCCCTTTAGAAGGGGAAAGCTGGCAAGATT
TTTTACGTAATAACGCTAAAAGTTTTAGATGTGCTTTACTAAGTCATCGCGATGGAGCAAAAGTACATTT
AGGTACACGGCCTACAGAAAAACAGTATGAAACTCTCGAAAATCAATTAGCCTTTTTATGCCAACAAGGT
TTTTCACTAGAGAATGCATTATATGCACTCAGCGCAGTGGGGCATTTTACTTTAGGTTGCGTATTGGAAG
ATCAAGAGCATCAAGTCGCTAAAGAAGAAAGGGAAACACCTACTACTGATAGTATGCCGCCATTATTACG
ACAAGCTATCGAATTATTTGATCACCAAGGTGCAGAGCCAGCCTTCTTATTCGGCCTTGAATTGATCATA
TGCGGATTAGAAAAACAACTTAAATGTGAAAGTGGGTCTTAAGGCATCAAATAAAACGAAAGGCTCAGTC
GAAAGACTGGGCCTTTCGTTTTATCTGTTGTTTGTCGGTGAACGCTCTCCTGAGTAGGACAAATCCGCCG
CCCTAGACCTAGGGCGTTCGGCTGCGGCGAGCGGTATCAGCTCACTCAAAGGCGGTAATACGGTTATCCA
CAGAATCAGGGGATAACGCATGCAAGAACATGTGAGCAAAAGGCCAGCAAAAGGCCAGGAACCGTAAAAA
GGCCGCGTTGCTGGCGTTTTTCCATAGGCTCCGCCCCCCTGACGAGCATCACAAAAATCGACGCTCAAGT
CAGAGGTGGCGAAACCCGACAGGACTATAAAGATACCAGGCGTTTCCCCCTGGAAGCTCCCTCGTGCGCT
CTCCTGTTCCGACCCTGCCGCTTACCGGATACCTGTCCGCCTTTCTCCCTTCGGGAAGCGTGGCGCTTTC
TCATAGCTCACGCTGTAGGTATCTCAGTTCGGTGTAGGTCGTTCGCTCCAAGCTGGGCTGTGTGCACGAA
CCCCCCGTTCAGCCCGACCGCTGCGCCTTATCCGGTAACTATCGTCTTGAGTCCAACCCGGTAAGACACG
ACTTATCGCCACTGGCAGCAGCCACTGGTAACAGGATTAGCAGAGCGAGGTATGTAGGCGGTGCTACAGA
GTTCTTGAAGTGGTGGCCTAACTACGGCTACACTAGAAGGACAGTATTTGGTATCTGCGCTCTGCTGAAG
CCAGTTACCTTCGGAAAAAGAGTTGGTAGCTCTTGATCCGGCAAACAAACCACCGCTGGTAGCGGTGGTT
TTTTTTGTTTGCAAGCAGCAGATTACGCGCAGAAAAAAAGGATCTCAAGAAGATCCTTTGATCTTTTCTA
CGGGGTCTGACGCTCAGTGGAACGAAAACTCACGTTAAGGGATTTTGGTCATGACTAGTGCTTGGATTCT
CACCAATAAAAAACGCCCGGCGGCAACCGAGCGTTCTGAACAAATCCAGATGGAGTTCTGAGGTCATTAC
TGGATCTATCAACAGGAGTCCAAGCGAGCTCGATATCAAATTACGCCCCGCCCTGCCACTCATCGCAGTA
CTGTTGTAATTCATTAAGCATTCTGCC
